Addgene plasmid #39360: TAL2002
Depositing lab: Keith Joung. Depositing organization: Massachusetts General Hospital. Publication: FLASH assembly of TALENs for high-throughput genome editing. Reyon D, Tsai SQ, Khayter C, Foden JA, Sander JD, Joung JK. Nat Biotechnol. 2012 Apr 8. doi: 10.1038/nbt.2170. PubMed 22484455.
Backbone
  Vector backbone: JDS78
  Backbone manufacturer: Joung lab (Addgene Plasmid # 32290)
  Backbone size w/o insert (bp): 6447
  Vector type: Mammalian Expression ; T7
Growth in bacteria
  Bacterial resistance: Ampicillin, 100 μg/mL
  Growth temperature: 37°C
  Growth strain: XL1 Blue
  Copy number: High Copy
Gene/Insert
  Gene/Insert name: eGFP-TALEN-02-Left
  Species: H. sapiens (human)
  Insert size (bp): 824
  Promoter: CMV
  Tag / fusion protein: 3X Flag (N terminal on backbone); WT FOKI (C terminal on backbone)
  Cloning method: Restriction Enzyme; 5′ cloning site BsmBI (destroyed during cloning); 3′ cloning site BsmBI (destroyed during cloning)
  Sequencing primers: 5′ CMV-F
Terms and licenses: Academic/Nonprofit Terms; Industry Terms: Not Available to Industry
Depositor comments: Target binding site: TGGTGCCCAT To reduce the chance of recombination in this plasmid, do not grow in liquid culture for more than 12-14 hours. It is strongly recommended that users perform a diagnostic digest to verify this plasmid prior to use. For example, a double digest of the plasmid with BamHI and KpnI should result in two bands at 1.5kb and 5.8kb
How to cite: TAL2002 was a gift from Keith Joung (Addgene plasmid # 39360 ; http://n2t.net/addgene:39360 ; RRID:Addgene_39360)
