[The description below was written by a language model from this plasmid's Addgene catalogue record.]
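Description:
TAL2002 is a mammalian expression plasmid encoding the left monomer of a TALEN pair directed against the eGFP coding sequence (eGFP-TALEN-02-Left). It is built on the JDS78 backbone, a roughly 6.4 kb TALEN expression vector, into which an approximately 0.8 kb array of TAL effector DNA-binding repeats was inserted through BsmBI sites. BsmBI is a type IIS enzyme, and the sites were destroyed during cloning, so the repeat array is joined seamlessly to the flanking backbone-encoded TALE sequences. The plasmid is a high-copy construct propagated in E. coli under ampicillin selection.

Expression is driven by the CMV promoter for use in mammalian cells, and the vector type also lists T7, indicating that a T7 promoter is available for in vitro transcription of the TALEN mRNA. The backbone supplies an N-terminal 3X FLAG tag for detection and a C-terminal wild-type FokI nuclease domain. Because FokI cleaves only as a dimer, this left monomer is meant to be co-delivered with a matching right-hand TALEN that binds the opposite strand nearby, so that the two FokI domains meet across the spacer and introduce a double-strand break. The record lists human as the insert species, although the intended target is the eGFP reporter gene.

The construct comes from work describing the FLASH method for high-throughput TALEN assembly, where eGFP-targeted nucleases are suited to measuring activity by reporter disruption. The depositor notes that the repetitive TALE array is prone to recombination and recommends verifying the plasmid by diagnostic digest before use. No feature table was provided, so other backbone elements are not documented here.
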