>Addgene plasmid #39360 | TAL2002 | depositor partial sequence | sequence record 49662 | TAL2002 sequence 824 bps
GAACCTGACCCCAGACCAGGTAGTCGCAATCGCGAACAATAATGGGGGAAAGCAAGCCCTGGAAACCGTG
CAAAGGTTGTTGCCGGTCCTTTGTCAAGACCACGGCCTTACACCGGAGCAAGTCGTGGCCATTGCAAATA
ATAACGGTGGCAAACAGGCTCTTGAGACGGTTCAGAGACTTCTCCCAGTTCTCTGTCAAGCCCACGGGCT
GACTCCCGATCAAGTTGTAGCGATTGCGTCCAACGGTGGAGGGAAACAAGCATTGGAGACTGTCCAACGG
CTCCTTCCCGTGTTGTGTCAAGCCCACGGTTTGACGCCTGCACAAGTGGTCGCCATCGCCAACAACAACG
GCGGTAAGCAGGCGCTGGAAACAGTACAGCGCCTGCTGCCTGTACTGTGCCAGGATCATGGACTGACCCC
AGACCAGGTAGTCGCAATCGCGTCACATGACGGGGGAAAGCAAGCCCTGGAAACCGTGCAAAGGTTGTTG
CCGGTCCTTTGTCAAGACCACGGCCTTACACCGGAGCAAGTCGTGGCCATTGCATCCCACGACGGTGGCA
AACAGGCTCTTGAGACGGTTCAGAGACTTCTCCCAGTTCTCTGTCAAGCCCACGGGCTGACTCCCGATCA
AGTTGTAGCGATTGCGTCGCATGACGGAGGGAAACAAGCATTGGAGACTGTCCAACGGCTCCTTCCCGTG
TTGTGTCAAGCCCACGGTTTGACGCCTGCACAAGTGGTCGCCATCGCCTCCAATATTGGCGGTAAGCAGG
CGCTGGAAACAGTACAGCGCCTGCTGCCTGTACTGTGCCAGGATCATGGACTGA
