>Addgene plasmid #39360 | TAL2002 | addgene partial sequence | sequence record 52603 | JDS-TALEN-F 5'-TAGGGGTCGGTAAACAGTGG-3'
TGTGGCGGGTGAGCTTAGGGGGCCTCCGCTCCAGCTCGACACCGGGCAGCTGCTGAAGATCGCGAAGAGA
GGGGGAGTAACAGCGGTAGAGGCAGTGCACGCCTGGCGCAATGCGCTCACCGGGGCCCCCTTGAACCTGA
CCCCAGACCAGGTAGTCGCAATCGCGAACAATAATGGGGGAAAGCAAGCCCTGGAAACCGTGCAAAGGTT
GTTGCCGGTCCTTTGTCAAGACCACGGCCTTACACCGGAGCAAGTCGTGGCCATTGCAAATAATAACGGT
GGCAAACAGGCTCTTGAGACGGTTCAGAGACTTCTCCCAGTTCTCTGTCAAGCCCACGGGCTGACTCCCG
ATCAAGTTGTAGCGATTGCGTCCAACGGTGGAGGGAAACAAGCATTGGAGACTGTCCAACGGCTCCTTCC
CGTGTTGTGTCAAGCCCACGGTTTGACGCCTGCACAAGTGGTCGCCATCGCCAACAACAACGGCGGTAAG
CAGGCGCTGGAAACAGTACAGCGCCTGCTGCCTGTACTGTGCCAGGATCATGGACTGACCCCAGACCAGG
TAGTCGCAATCGCGTCACATGACGGGGGAAAGCAAGCCCTGGAAACCGTGCAAAGGTTGTTGCCGGTCCT
TTGTCAAGACCACGGCCTTACACCGGAGCAAGTCGTGGCCATTGCATCCCACGACGGTGGCAAACAGGCT
CTTGAGACGGTTCAGAGACTTCTCCCAGTTCTCTGTCAAGCCCACGGGCTGACTCCCGATCAAGTTGTAG
CGATTGCGTCGCATGACGGAGGGAAACAAGCATTGGAGACTGTCCAACGGCTCCTTCCCGTGTTGTGTCA
AGCCCACGGTTTGACGCCTGCACAAGTGGTCGCCATCGCCTCCAATATTGGCGGTAAGCAGGCGCTGGAA
ACAGTACAGCGCCTGCTGCCTGTACTGTGCCAGGATCATGGACTGA
